>Addgene plasmid #105490 | pISH-Olfr62 | addgene full sequence | sequence record 202964 | Addgene NGS Result
GTAAAACGACGGCCAGTGAATTGTAATACGACTCACTATAGGGCGAATTGGGCCCGACGTCGCATGCTCC
CGGCCGCCATGGCGGCCGCGGGAATTCGATTACCCCCGCCTCCACGTCCCGATGTACTTTTTCCTCAGTG
TCTTATCCATTCTGGATATGGGCTATGTCACCACCACAGTGCCCCAGATGCTGGTACATCTGGTCTGTAA
GAAGAAGACCATATCCTATGTTGGATGTGTGGCTCAGATGTACATCTTCCTGATGCTGGGAATCACCGAG
TCTTGGCTGTTTGCAATCATGGCCTATGATAGGTATGTGGCCATTTGCCATCCCCTCAGATACAAAGTCA
TCATGAGTCCTTTGCTGCGTGGGTCACTGGTAGCCTTCTGTGGGTTCTGGGGTATCACCTGTGCCCTGAT
ATATACTGTTTCTGCTATGATTCTTCCCTACTGTGGCCCCAATGAGATCAACCACTTCTTCTGTGAAGTG
CCTGCTGTCCTGAAGCTGGCCTGCGCAGACACCTCTCTCAATGACCAGGTAGACTTCATCCTAGGCTTTA
TCCTTCTTTTGGTCCCACTCTCCCTCATCATTGTTGTCTACATCAATATCTTTGCTGCTATCTTGAGAAT
CCGTTCAACTCAAGGGAGGATCAAGGCCTTCTCCACCTGTGTGTCCCACATCATTGTGGTCACCATGTTC
TCCATCCCGTGTATGGTTATGTATATGAGGCCTGGCTCTGAGTCCTCCCCAGAAGAGGACAAGAAGTTGG
CTCTCTTCTACAACGTCATCTCTGCCTTCCTCAACCCCATCATTTACGGCCCCAGGCAAATCACTAGTGA
ATTCGCGGCCGCCTGCAGGTCGACCATATGGGAGAGCTCCCAACGCGTTGGATGCATAGCTTGAGTATTC
TATAGTGTCACCTAAATAGCTTGGCGTAATCATGGTCATAGCTGTTTCCTGTGTGAAATTGTTATCCGCT
CACAATTCCACACAACATACGAGCCGGAAGCATAAAGTGTAAAGCCTGGGGTGCCTAATGAGTGAGCTAA
CTCACATTAATTGCGTTGCGCTCACTGCCCGCTTTCCAGTCGGGAAACCTGTCGTGCCAGCTGCATTAAT
GAATCGGCCAACGCGCGGGGAGAGGCGGTTTGCGTATTGGGCGCTCTTCCGCTTCCTCGCTCACTGACTC
GCTGCGCTCGGTCGTTCGGCTGCGGCGAGCGGTATCAGCTCACTCAAAGGCGGTAATACGGTTATCCACA
GAATCAGGGGATAACGCAGGAAAGAACATGTGAGCAAAAGGCCAGCAAAAGGCCAGGAACCGTAAAAAGG
CCGCGTTGCTGGCGTTTTTCCATAGGCTCCGCCCCCCTGACGAGCATCACAAAAATCGACGCTCAAGTCA
GAGGTGGCGAAACCCGACAGGACTATAAAGATACCAGGCGTTTCCCCCTGGAAGCTCCCTCGTGCGCTCT
CCTGTTCCGACCCTGCCGCTTACCGGATACCTGTCCGCCTTTCTCCCTTCGGGAAGCGTGGCGCTTTCTC
ATAGCTCACGCTGTAGGTATCTCAGTTCGGTGTAGGTCGTTCGCTCCAAGCTGGGCTGTGTGCACGAACC
CCCCGTTCAGCCCGACCGCTGCGCCTTATCCGGTAACTATCGTCTTGAGTCCAACCCGGTAAGACACGAC
TTATCGCCACTGGCAGCAGCCACTGGTAACAGGATTAGCAGAGCGAGGTATGTAGGCGGTGCTACAGAGT
TCTTGAAGTGGTGGCCTAACTACGGCTACACTAGAAGAACAGTATTTGGTATCTGCGCTCTGCTGAAGCC
AGTTACCTTCGGAAAAAGAGTTGGTAGCTCTTGATCCGGCAAACAAACCACCGCTGGTAGCGGTGGTTTT
TTTGTTTGCAAGCAGCAGATTACGCGCAGAAAAAAAGGATCTCAAGAAGATCCTTTGATCTTTTCTACGG
GGTCTGACGCTCAGTGGAACGAAAACTCACGTTAAGGGATTTTGGTCATGAGATTATCAAAAAGGATCTT
CACCTAGATCCTTTTAAATTAAAAATGAAGTTTTAAATCAATCTAAAGTATATATGAGTAAACTTGGTCT
GACAGTTACCAATGCTTAATCAGTGAGGCACCTATCTCAGCGATCTGTCTATTTCGTTCATCCATAGTTG
CCTGACTCCCCGTCGTGTAGATAACTACGATACGGGAGGGCTTACCATCTGGCCCCAGTGCTGCAATGAT
ACCGCGAGACCCACGCTCACCGGCTCCAGATTTATCAGCAATAAACCAGCCAGCCGGAAGGGCCGAGCGC
AGAAGTGGTCCTGCAACTTTATCCGCCTCCATCCAGTCTATTAATTGTTGCCGGGAAGCTAGAGTAAGTA
GTTCGCCAGTTAATAGTTTGCGCAACGTTGTTGCCATTGCTACAGGCATCGTGGTGTCACGCTCGTCGTT
TGGTATGGCTTCATTCAGCTCCGGTTCCCAACGATCAAGGCGAGTTACATGATCCCCCATGTTGTGCAAA
AAAGCGGTTAGCTCCTTCGGTCCTCCGATCGTTGTCAGAAGTAAGTTGGCCGCAGTGTTATCACTCATGG
TTATGGCAGCACTGCATAATTCTCTTACTGTCATGCCATCCGTAAGATGCTTTTCTGTGACTGGTGAGTA
CTCAACCAAGTCATTCTGAGAATAGTGTATGCGGCGACCGAGTTGCTCTTGCCCGGCGTCAATACGGGAT
AATACCGCGCCACATAGCAGAACTTTAAAAGTGCTCATCATTGGAAAACGTTCTTCGGGGCGAAAACTCT
CAAGGATCTTACCGCTGTTGAGATCCAGTTCGATGTAACCCACTCGTGCACCCAACTGATCTTCAGCATC
TTTTACTTTCACCAGCGTTTCTGGGTGAGCAAAAACAGGAAGGCAAAATGCCGCAAAAAAGGGAATAAGG
GCGACACGGAAATGTTGAATACTCATACTCTTCCTTTTTCAATATTATTGAAGCATTTATCAGGGTTATT
GTCTCATGAGCGGATACATATTTGAATGTATTTAGAAAAATAAACAAATAGGGGTTCCGCGCACATTTCC
CCGAAAAGTGCCACCTGATGCGGTGTGAAATACCGCACAGATGCGTAAGGAGAAAATACCGCATCAGGAA
ATTGTAAGCGTTAATATTTTGTTAAAATTCGCGTTAAATTTTTGTTAAATCAGCTCATTTTTTAACCAAT
AGGCCGAAATCGGCAAAATCCCTTATAAATCAAAAGAATAGACCGAGATAGGGT
[37 nt withheld, positions 3275-3311]
AAAGAACGTGGACTCCAACGTCAAAGG
[49 nt withheld, positions 3339-3387]
T
[91 nt withheld, positions 3389-3479]
G
[124 nt withheld, positions 3481-3604]
CCATTCGCCATTCAGGCTGCGCAACTGTTGGGAAGGGCGATCGGTGCGGGCCTCTTCGCTATTACGCCAG
CTGGCGAAAGGGGGATGTGCTGCAAGGCGATTAAGTTGGGTAACGCCAGGGTTTTCCCAGTCACGACGTT
Features (pLannotate 1.2.2; 14 found; start..end, strand, type, name):
     24..42      +  promoter       T7 promoter: promoter for bacteriophage T7 RNA polymerase
    104..817     +  CDS            OR2B11 (fragment): OR2BB_HUMAN - Experimental evidence at transcript level: Swiss-Prot protein existence level 2. Odorant receptor. From Homo sapiens (Human).
    826..897     -  CDS            VESPI_VESMG (fragment): Experimental evidence at protein level: Swiss-Prot protein existence level 1. Shows contractile activity on isolated ileum smooth muscle. From Vespa magnifica (Hornet).
    909..927     -  promoter       SP6 promoter: promoter for bacteriophage SP6 RNA polymerase
    969..985     -  protein_bind   lac operator: The lac repressor binds to the lac operator to inhibit transcription in E. coli. This inhibition can be relieved by adding lactose or isopropyl-β-D-thiogalactopyranoside (IPTG). lac repressor encoded by lacI
    993..1023    -  promoter       lac promoter: promoter for the E. coli lac operon
   1038..1059    -  protein_bind   CAP binding site: CAP binding activates transcription in the presence of cAMP. E. coli catabolite activator protein
   1072..1164    -  CDS            lacI (fragment): lac repressor; lacI; The lac repressor binds to the lac operator to inhibit transcription in E. coli. This inhibition can be relieved by adding lactose or isopropyl-β-D-thiogalactopyranoside (IPTG).
   1347..1935    -  rep_origin     ori: high-copy-number ColE1/pMB1/pBR322/pUC origin of replication
   2106..2966    -  CDS            AmpR: β-lactamase; bla; confers resistance to ampicillin, carbenicillin, and related antibiotics
   2967..3071    -  promoter       AmpR promoter: bla
   3098..3148    +  misc_feature   bom (fragment): basis of mobility region from pBR322
   3176..3604    -  rep_origin     f1 ori (sequence partly withheld): f1 bacteriophage origin of replication; arrow indicates direction of (+) strand synthesis
   3608..21      -  CDS            lacZα (fragment) (across the origin): LacZα fragment of β-galactosidase; lacZ fragment
