[The description below was written by a language model from this plasmid's Addgene catalogue record and pLannotate feature annotations shown in this document.]
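Description:
pISH-Olfr62 is a bacterial cloning plasmid built on the pGEM-T Easy backbone and designed as a template for in vitro transcription of a riboprobe for in situ hybridization. It is propagated in E. coli as a high-copy plasmid through a ColE1/pUC-type origin and selected with ampicillin via the β-lactamase gene and its promoter. The backbone also carries an f1 phage origin and the interrupted lacZα region with the lac promoter and operator, remnants of the blue/white screening system into which the insert was placed.

The payload is a 717 bp fragment of the mouse odorant receptor gene Olfr62 (also called MOR258-5), sitting between opposing T7 and SP6 bacteriophage promoters. The automated annotation labels this region as a fragment of a human odorant receptor (OR2B11), which most likely reflects sequence similarity among olfactory receptor family members rather than the actual identity of the insert. A short hornet peptide match next to the insert is probably a spurious hit in polylinker sequence. In the sequenced orientation, the coding sense runs downstream of T7, so SP6, which reads in the opposite direction, should produce the antisense strand. This agrees with the depositor's note that the plasmid is linearized with NcoI and transcribed with SP6 RNA polymerase.

The depositor notes six mismatches in total at the 5′ and 3′ edges of the insert, because it was amplified with degenerate primers. The cloning method is otherwise not recorded. The resulting probe detects Olfr62 transcripts, and the associated work concerns mouse olfactory sensory neurons.
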