Addgene plasmid #105490: pISH-Olfr62
Purpose: to generate a riboprobe for in situ hybridazation
Depositing lab: Peter Mombaerts. Depositing organization: Max Planck Research Unit for Neurogenetics. Publication: The beta2-adrenergic receptor as a surrogate odorant receptor in mouse olfactory sensory neurons. Omura M, Grosmaitre X, Ma M, Mombaerts P. Mol Cell Neurosci. 2014 Jan;58:1-10. doi: 10.1016/j.mcn.2013.10.010. Epub 2013 Nov 6. PubMed 24211702.
Backbone
  Vector backbone: pGEM-Teasy
  Backbone size w/o insert (bp): 3015
  Vector type: to ganerate riboprobe
Growth in bacteria
  Bacterial resistance: Ampicillin, 100 μg/mL
  Growth temperature: 37°C
  Growth strain: DH5alpha
  Copy number: High Copy
Gene/Insert
  Gene/Insert name: Olfr62 (alt name: MOR258-5)
  Species: M. musculus (mouse)
  Insert size (bp): 717
  Entrez Gene: Olfr62 (a.k.a. H12, IH12, MOR258-5); MOR258-5
  Cloning method: Unknown
  Sequencing primers: 5′ M13-for; 3′ M13-Reverse
Terms and licenses: Academic/Nonprofit Terms; Industry Terms: Not Available to Industry
Depositor comments: Linearize with NcoI, use SP6 RNA polymerase for IVT. There are total 6 mismatches in 5' and 3' edges of the insert because the insert was cloned with a pair of degenerate primers.
How to cite: pISH-Olfr62 was a gift from Peter Mombaerts (Addgene plasmid # 105490 ; http://n2t.net/addgene:105490 ; RRID:Addgene_105490)
