>Addgene plasmid #105490 | pISH-Olfr62 | depositor partial sequence | sequence record 199714 | insert: sequenced with M13-for primer
CATGCTCCCGGCCGCCATGGCGGCCGCGGGAATTCGATTACCCCCGCCTCCACGTCCCGATGTACTTTTT
CCTCAGTGTCTTATCCATTCTGGATATGGGCTATGTCACCACCACAGTGCCCCAGATGCTGGTACATCTG
GTCTGTAAGAAGAAGACCATATCCTATGTTGGATGTGTGGCTCAGATGTACATCTTCCTGATGCTGGGAA
TCACCGAGTCTTGGCTGTTTGCAATCATGGCCTATGATAGGTATGTGGCCATTTGCCATCCCCTCAGATA
CAAAGTCATCATGAGTCCTTTGCTGCGTGGGTCACTGGTAGCCTTCTGTGGGTTCTGGGGTATCACCTGT
GCCCTGATATATACTGTTTCTGCTATGATTCTTCCCTACTGTGGCCCCAATGAGATCAACCACTTCTTCT
GTGAAGTGCCTGCTGTCCTGAAGCTGGCCTGCGCAGACACCTCTCTCAATGACCAGGTAGACTTCATCCT
AGGCTTTATCCTTCTTTTGGTCCCACTCTCCCTCATCATTGTTGTCTACATCAATATCTTTGCTGCTATC
TTGAGAATCCGTTCAACTCAAGGGAGGATCAAGGCCTTCTCCACCTGTGTGTCCCACATCATTGTGGTCA
CCATGTTCTCCATCCCGTGTATGGTTATGTATATGAGGCCTGGCTCTGAGTCCTCCCCAGAAGAGGACAA
GAAGTTGGCTCTCTTCTACAACGTCATCTCTGCCTTCCTCAACCCCATCATTTACGGCCCCAGGCAAATC
ACTAGTGAATTCGCGGCCGCCTGCAGGTCGACCATATGGGAGAGCTCCCAACGCGTTGGATGCATAGCTT
GAGTATTCTATAGTGTCACCTAAATAGCTTGGCGTAATCATGGTCATAGCTGTTTCCTGTGTGAAATTGT
TATCCGCTCACAATTCCACACAACATACGAGCCGGAAGCA
